>Addgene plasmid #64696 | pHYRSF53 | depositor full sequence | sequence record 123043 | pHYRSF53 sequence 4540 bps
TAATACGACTCACTATAGGGGAATTGTGAGCGGATAACAATTCCCCTGTAGAAATAATTTTGTTTAACTT
TAATAAGGAGATATACCATGGGCAGCAGCCATCATCATCATCATCACAGCACTAGTGACTCAGAAGTCAA
TCAAGAAGCTAAGCCAGAGGTCAAGCCAGAAGTCAAGCCTGAGACTCACATCAATTTAAAGGTGTCCGAT
GGATCTTCAGAAATCTTCTTTAAGATCAAAAAGACCACTCCTTTAAGAAGGCTGATGGAAGCGTTCGCTA
AAAGACAGGGTAAGGAAATGGACTCCTTAAGATTCTTGTACGACGGTATTAGAATTCAAGCTGATCAGAC
CCCTGAAGATTTGGACATGGAGGATAACGATATTATTGAGGCTCACAGAGAACAGATTGGTGGATCCCAT
ATGCAGTACAAACTTATCCTGAACGGTAAAACCCTGAAAGGTGAAACCACCACCGAAGCTGTTGACGCTG
CTACCGCGGAAAAAGTTTTCAAACAGTACGCTAACGACAACGGTGTTGACGGTGAATGGACCTACGACGA
CGCTACCAAAACCTACACCGTAACGGAAGGATCCTGTTTAAGCTATGAAACGGAAATATTGACAGTAGAA
TATGGATTATTACCGATTGGTAAAATTGTAGAAAAGCGCATCGAATGTACTGTTTATAGCGTTGATAATA
ATGGAAATATTTATACACAACCTGTAGCACAATGGCACGATCGCGGAGAACAAGAGGTGTTTGAGTATTG
TTTGGAAGATGGTTCATTGATTCGGGCAACAAAAGACCATAAGTTTATGACTGTTGATGGTCAAATGTTG
CCAATTGATGAAATATTTGAACGTGAATTGGATTTGATGCGGGTTGATAATTTGCCGAACGAATTCGGTA
CCACAAATCCTGGTGTATCCGCTTGGCAGGTCAACACAGCTTATACTGCGGGACAATTGGTCACATATAA
CGGCAAGACGTATAAATGTTTGCAGCCCCACACCTCCTTGGCAGGATGGGAACCATCCAACGTTCCTGCC
TTGTGGCAGCTTCAATAAGCTTGCGGCCGCACTCGAGTCTGGTAAAGAAACCGCTGCTGCGAAATTTGAA
CGCCAGCACATGGACTCGTCTACTAGCGCAGCTTAATTAACCTAGGCTGCTGCCACCGCTGAGCAATAAC
TAGCATAACCCCTTGGGGCCTCTAAACGGGTCTTGAGGGGTTTTTTGCTGAAACCTCAGGCATTTGAGAA
GCACACGGTCACACTGCTTCCGGTAGTCAATAAACCGGTAAACCAGCAATAGACATAAGCGGCTATTTAA
CGACCCTGCCCTGAACCGACGACAAGCTGACGACCGGGTCTCCGCAAGTGGCACTTTTCGGGGAAATGTG
CGCGGAACCCCTATTTGTTTATTTTTCTAAATACATTCAAATATGTATCCGCTCATGAATTAATTCTTAG
AAAAACTCATCGAGCATCAAATGAAACTGCAATTTATTCATATCAGGATTATCAATACCATATTTTTGAA
AAAGCCGTTTCTGTAATGAAGGAGAAAACTCACCGAGGCAGTTCCATAGGATGGCAAGATCCTGGTATCG
GTCTGCGATTCCGACTCGTCCAACATCAATACAACCTATTAATTTCCCCTCGTCAAAAATAAGGTTATCA
AGTGAGAAATCACCATGAGTGACGACTGAATCCGGTGAGAATGGCAAAAGTTTATGCATTTCTTTCCAGA
CTTGTTCAACAGGCCAGCCATTACGCTCGTCATCAAAATCACTCGCATCAACCAAACCGTTATTCATTCG
TGATTGCGCCTGAGCGAGACGAAATACGCGGTCGCTGTTAAAAGGACAATTACAAACAGGAATCGAATGC
AACCGGCGCAGGAACACTGCCAGCGCATCAACAATATTTTCACCTGAATCAGGATATTCTTCTAATACCT
GGAATGCTGTTTTCCCGGGGATCGCAGTGGTGAGTAACCATGCATCATCAGGAGTACGGATAAAATGCTT
GATGGTCGGAAGAGGCATAAATTCCGTCAGCCAGTTTAGTCTGACCATCTCATCTGTAACATCATTGGCA
ACGCTACCTTTGCCATGTTTCAGAAACAACTCTGGCGCATCGGGCTTCCCATACAATCGATAGATTGTCG
CACCTGATTGCCCGACATTATCGCGAGCCCATTTATACCCATATAAATCAGCATCCATGTTGGAATTTAA
TCGCGGCCTAGAGCAAGACGTTTCCCGTTGAATATGGCTCATACTCTTCCTTTTTCAATATTATTGAAGC
ATTTATCAGGGTTATTGTCTCATGAGCGGATACATATTTGAATGTATTTAGAAAAATAAACAAATAGGCA
TGCAGCGCTCTTCCGCTTCCTCGCTCACTGACTCGCTACGCTCGGTCGTTCGACTGCGGCGAGCGGTGTC
AGCTCACTCAAAAGCGGTAATACGGTTATCCACAGAATCAGGGGATAAAGCCGGAAAGAACATGTGAGCA
AAAAGCAAAGCACCGGAAGAAGCCAACGCCGCAGGCGTTTTTCCATAGGCTCCGCCCCCCTGACGAGCAT
CACAAAAATCGACGCTCAAGCCAGAGGTGGCGAAACCCGACAGGACTATAAAGATACCAGGCGTTTCCCC
CTGGAAGCTCCCTCGTGCGCTCTCCTGTTCCGACCCTGCCGCTTACCGGATACCTGTCCGCCTTTCTCCC
TTCGGGAAGCGTGGCGCTTTCTCATAGCTCACGCTGTTGGTATCTCAGTTCGGTGTAGGTCGTTCGCTCC
AAGCTGGGCTGTGTGCACGAACCCCCCGTTCAGCCCGACCGCTGCGCCTTATCCGGTAACTATCGTCTTG
AGTCCAACCCGGTAAGACACGACTTATCGCCACTGGCAGCAGCCATTGGTAACTGATTTAGAGGACTTTG
TCTTGAAGTTATGCACCTGTTAAGGCTAAACTGAAAGAACAGATTTTGGTGAGTGCGGTCCTCCAACCCA
CTTACCTTGGTTCAAAGAGTTGGTAGCTCAGCGAACCTTGAGAAAACCACCGTTGGTAGCGGTGGTTTTT
CTTTATTTATGAGATGATGAATCAATCGGTCTATCAAGTCAACGAACAGCTATTCCGTTACTCTAGATTT
CAGTGCAATTTATCTCTTCAAATGTAGCACCTGAAGTCAGCCCCATACGATATAAGTTGTAATTCTCATG
TTAGTCATGCCCCGCGCCCACCGGAAGGAGCTGACTGGGTTGAAGGCTCTCAAGGGCATCGGTCGAGATC
CCGGTGCCTAATGAGTGAGCTAACTTACATTAATTGCGTTGCGCTCACTGCCCGCTTTCCAGTCGGGAAA
CCTGTCGTGCCAGCTGCATTAATGAATCGGCCAACGCGCGGGGAGAGGCGGTTTGCGTATTGGGCGCCAG
GGTGGTTTTTCTTTTCACCAGTGAGACGGGCAACAGCTGATTGCCCTTCACCGCCTGGCCCTGAGAGAGT
TGCAGCAAGCGGTCCACGCTGGTTTGCCCCAGCAGGCGAAAATCCTGTTTGATGGTGGTTAACGGCGGGA
TATAACATGAGCTGTCTTCGGTATCGTCGTATCCCACTACCGAGATGTCCGCACCAACGCGCAGCCCGGA
CTCGGTAATGGCGCGCATTGCGCCCAGCGCCATCTGATCGTTGGCAACCAGCATCGCAGTGGGAACGATG
CCCTCATTCAGCATTTGCATGGTTTGTTGAAAACCGGACATGGCACTCCAGTCGCCTTCCCGTTCCGCTA
TCGGCTGAATTTGATTGCGAGTGAGATATTTATGCCAGCCAGCCAGACGCAGACGCGCCGAGACAGAACT
TAATGGGCCCGCTAACAGCGCGATTTGCTGGTGACCCAATGCGACCAGATGCTCCACGCCCAGTCGCGTA
CCGTCTTCATGGGAGAAAATAATACTGTTGATGGGTGTCTGGTCAGAGACATCAAGAAATAACGCCGGAA
CATTAGTGCAGGCAGCTTCCACAGCAATGGCATCCTGGTCATCCAGCGGATAGTTAATGATCAGCCCACT
GACGCGTTGCGCGAGAAGATTGTGCACCGCCGCTTTACAGGCTTCGACGCCGCTTCGTTCTACCATCGAC
ACCACCACGCTGGCACCCAGTTGATCGGCGCGAGATTTAATCGCCGCGACAATTTGCGACGGCGCGTGCA
GGGCCAGACTGGAGGTGGCAACGCCAATCAGCAACGACTGTTTGCCCGCCAGTTGTTGTGCCACGCGGTT
GGGAATGTAATTCAGCTCCGCCATCGCCGCTTCCACTTTTTCCCGCGTTTTCGCAGAAACGTGGCTGGCC
TGGTTCACCACGCGGGAAACGGTCTGATAAGAGACACCGGCATACTCTGCGACATCGTATAACGTTACTG
GTTTCACATTCACCACCCTGAATTGACTCTCTTCCGGGCGCTATCATGCCATACCGCGAAAGGTTTTGCG
CCATTCGATGGTGTCCGGGATCTCGACGCTCTCCCTTATGCGACTCCTGCATTAGGAAAT
Features (pLannotate 1.2.2; 20 found; start..end, strand, type, name):
      1..19      +  promoter       T7 promoter: promoter for bacteriophage T7 RNA polymerase
     20..44      +  protein_bind   lac operator: The lac repressor binds to the lac operator to inhibit transcription in E. coli. This inhibition can be relieved by adding lactose or isopropyl-β-D-thiogalactopyranoside (IPTG). lac repressor encoded by lacI
     59..81      +  RBS            RBS: efficient ribosome binding site from bacteriophage T7 gene 10 (Olins and Rangwala, 1989)
    100..116     +  CDS            capTEV™ (fragment): composite tag for in vivo biotinylation, TEV protease cleavage, and 6xHis tagging
    127..413     +  CDS            SUMO (fragment): cleavable ubiquitin-like protein tag; S. cerevisiae SMT3 (truncated)
    427..584     +  CDS            GB1 (fragment): B1 domain of Streptococcal protein G effective as a solubilizing fusion partner (Cheng and Patel, 2004)
    595..894     +  CDS            dnaE-N (fragment): DPO3A_SYNY3 - Experimental evidence at protein level: Swiss-Prot protein existence level 1. DNA polymerase III is a complex, multichain enzyme responsible for most of the replicative synthesis in bacteria. This DNA polymerase also exhibits 3' to 5' exonuclease activity. The alpha chain is the DNA polymerase (By similarity). From Synechocystis sp. (strain PCC 6803 / Kazusa).
    913..1065    +  CDS            CBD: chitin binding domain from chitinase A1 (Watanabe et al., 1994); Bacillus circulans chiA
   1094..1135    +  CDS            S-Tag (fragment): affinity and epitope tag derived from pancreatic ribonuclease A
   1165..1182    +  CDS            SET1 (fragment): solubility-enhancement tag derived from T7 phage gene 10B
   1190..1237    +  terminator     T7 terminator: transcription terminator for bacteriophage T7 RNA polymerase
   1401..1458    +  promoter       AmpR promoter (fragment): bla
   1467..2282    -  CDS            KanR: aminoglycoside phosphotransferase; aph(3')-Ia; confers resistance to kanamycin in bacteria or G418 (Geneticin®) in eukaryotes
   2283..2374    -  promoter       AmpR promoter: bla
   2390..3139    -  rep_origin     RSF ori: Plasmids containing the RSF 1030 origin of replication can be propagated in E. coli cells that contain additional plasmids with compatible origins.
   3222..3286    -  CDS            TcR (fragment): tetracycline efflux protein; tet; confers resistance to tetracycline
   3301..3322    -  protein_bind   CAP binding site: CAP binding activates transcription in the presence of cAMP. E. coli catabolite activator protein
   3335..4417    -  CDS            lacI: lac repressor; lacI; The lac repressor binds to the lac operator to inhibit transcription in E. coli. This inhibition can be relieved by adding lactose or isopropyl-β-D-thiogalactopyranoside (IPTG).
   4418..4495    -  promoter       lacI promoter: lacI
   4503..4538    -  CDS            TcR (fragment): tetracycline efflux protein; tet; confers resistance to tetracycline
