[The description below was written by a language model from this plasmid's Addgene catalogue record and pLannotate feature annotations shown in this document.]
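Description:
pHYRSF53 is a bacterial expression vector derived from the pHYRSF1 backbone and catalogued as an empty backbone for producing fusion proteins in the format His-Smt3-(target)-NpuDnaE N102-CBD. It replicates in E. coli through the RSF1030 origin, which is compatible with other common origins and so allows co-maintenance with a second plasmid, and it is selected with kanamycin via an aminoglycoside phosphotransferase gene. Expression is driven by a T7 promoter with an adjacent lac operator and the T7 gene 10 ribosome binding site. A plasmid-borne lacI gene provides repression that is relieved by IPTG, and a T7 terminator closes the transcription unit.

The open reading frame begins with an N-terminal His tag followed by yeast Smt3 (SUMO), a solubility-enhancing partner that can be removed by a SUMO-specific protease. The record notes that Smt3 was placed between SpeI and NdeI after a SpeI site was introduced. Downstream lies a 102-residue N-terminal fragment of the split DnaE intein, which the catalogue assigns to Npu; the annotation software matched it only to the Synechocystis homologue. Next comes a chitin binding domain, cloned between EcoRI and HindIII, for affinity capture. Although the plasmid is listed as an empty backbone, the feature table detects a GB1 domain fragment between Smt3 and the intein. This may be a placeholder or model insert at the cloning position, but the record does not explain it. Short S-Tag, SET1 and TcR fragment hits appear to be backbone remnants.

The associated work concerns SUMO fusion vectors for improving soluble expression and purification. The split-intein N-fragment suggests use in preparing precursors for protein trans-splicing or ligation, although the record does not state this.
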