Addgene plasmid #64696: pHYRSF53
Purpose: (Empty Backbone) His-Smt3-NpuDnaEN102-CBD
Depositing lab: Hideo Iwai. Depositing organization: University of Helsinki, Institute of Biotechnology. Publication: Tandem SUMO fusion vectors for improving soluble protein expression and purification. Guerrero F, Ciragan A, Iwai H. Protein Expr Purif. 2015 Aug 20. pii: S1046-5928(15)30039-5. doi: 10.1016/j.pep.2015.08.019. PubMed 26297996.
Backbone
  Vector backbone: pHYRSF1
  Backbone size (bp): 4100
  Modifications to backbone: SpeI site introduced. CBD in EcoRI-HindIII. Smt3 into SpeI-NdeI.
  Vector type: Bacterial Expression
  Promoter: T7
  Tag / fusion protein: HisTag (N terminal on backbone); CBD (C terminal on backbone); NpuDnaE-N102 (C terminal on insert)
Growth in bacteria
  Bacterial resistance: Kanamycin, 50 μg/mL
  Growth temperature: 37°C
  Growth strain: DH5alpha
  Copy number: High Copy
Gene/Insert
  Cloning method: Restriction Enzyme
  Sequencing primers: 5′ T7; 3′ T7 term
Terms and licenses: Academic/Nonprofit Terms; Industry Terms: Not Available to Industry
How to cite: pHYRSF53 was a gift from Hideo Iwai (Addgene plasmid # 64696 ; http://n2t.net/addgene:64696 ; RRID:Addgene_64696)
