>Addgene plasmid #64696 | pHYRSF53 | addgene partial sequence | sequence record 121095 | T7term 5'-GCTAGTTATTGCTCAGCGG-3'
GCTGCGCTAGTAGACGAGTCCATGTGCTGGCGTTCAAATTTCGCAGCAGCGGTTTCTTTACCAGACTCGA
GTGCGGCCGCAAGCTTATTGAAGCTGCCACAAGGCAGGAACGTTGGATGGTTCCCATCCTGCCAAGGAGG
TGTGGGGCTGCAAACATTTATACGTCTTGCCGTTATATGTGACCAATTGTCCCGCAGTATAAGCTGTGTT
GACCTGCCAAGCGGATACACCAGGATTTGTGGTACCGAATTCGTTCGGCAAATTATCAACCCGCATCAAA
TCCAATTCACGTTCAAATATTTCATCAATTGGCAACATTTGACCATCAACAGTCATAAACTTATGGTCTT
TTGTTGCCCGAATCAATGAACCATCTTCCAAACAATACTCAAACACCTCTTGTTCTCCGCGATCGTGCCA
TTGTGCTACAGGTTGTGTATAAATATTTCCATTATTATCAACGCTATAAACAGTACATTCGATGCGCTTT
TCTACAATTTTACCAATCGGTAATAATCCATATTCTACTGTCAATATTTCCGTTTCATAGCTTAAACAGG
ATCCTTCCGTTACGGTGTAGGTTTTGGTAGCGTCGTCGTAGGTCCATTCACCGTCAACACCGTTGTCGTT
AGCGTACTGTTTGAAAACTTTTTCCGCGGTAGCAGCGTCAACAGCTTCGGTGGTGGTTTCACCTTTCAGG
GTTTTACCGTTCAGGATAAGTTTGTACTGCATATGGGATCCACCAATCTGTTCTCTGTGAGCCTCAATAA
TATCGTTATCCTCCATGTCCAAATCTTCAGGGGTCTGATCAGCTTGAATTCTAATACCGTCGTACAAGAA
TCTTAAGGAGTCCATTTCCTTACCCTGTCTTTTAGCGAACGCTTCCATCAGCCTTCTTAAAGGAGTGGTC
TT
